>Addgene plasmid #24396 | pcDNA3-Barkor 1-180 | addgene partial sequence | sequence record 30159 | 24396 with BGH-rev
CTGGAGACCGTTTAACTCAATGATGATGATGATGATGGTCGACGGCGCTATTCAGATCCTCTTCTGAGAT
GAGTTTTTGTTCGGGCCCAAGCTTGGTACCGAGCTCGGATCCACTAGTCCAGTGTGGTGGAATTCTGCAG
ATATCCAGCACAGTGGCGGCCGCGGTCTTTTTTTCTACCAGGTCACCAAGTTTGCGATTATGCCTCTGAA
TCTTCTCCTTTTTCTCTTGGTGCCGTTGTGCTCGACTGTAAAGCTTCTGATTCTTTTCCTTGGTTTTGAG
AAGGCCTTCAGAATTTTTCTCCATTTCTTCATTTCCTTTACATATTGTTTGTTTTAACTGTTCAATCCTC
ATCTTGCAGGACATTATTTTCCATCTCAACTGATCTGTTATCCATTTTCCTTCCATAGCTTTTAACACTT
CTTTCTGAAATTCTTCTTGCTTGCTCTTAAGTCGGCTTAACCTTTCCTTCTTGTCGATAAACCTCTCCCG
GTCGCGGCCGTCGAAGTAGACGAAATCGCCGCTCTGAACGCATTTGGCGCAGGTCAGCCGCCGGCGGGTA
GTGTTGCACAGCGGGCAGCGCTCCACAGCCACGTACAGCCCCTCCGCATCGTCCACGGAGTCCACCAGGT
CCCGGGCGAGCGGCCGGGGCCCGCAGCCAGGAGCCTCCAGCG
