[The description below was written by a language model from this plasmid's Addgene catalogue record.]
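Description:
pcDNA3-Barkor 1-180 is a mammalian expression plasmid built on a pcDNA3.0/Myc/His backbone of about 5.5 kb. It carries a 540 bp fragment of human Barkor, the gene now catalogued as ATG14 (also called Atg14L or KIAA0831). The fragment encodes only amino acids 1-180, so the product is an N-terminal truncation rather than the full-length protein. It was inserted by restriction cloning between XbaI and NotI sites, and the record does not say whether those sites survived. Myc and His tags are fused to the C terminus of the insert, which allows the fragment to be detected or immunoprecipitated with anti-Myc antibodies and captured by metal-affinity methods through the polyhistidine tag.

The plasmid is maintained in E. coli as a high-copy construct under ampicillin selection. No feature table is provided and the promoter is not listed explicitly. However, the recommended sequencing primers (CMV and T7 forward, BGH reverse) fit the usual pcDNA3 layout, in which a CMV immediate-early promoter drives expression in mammalian cells, a T7 promoter lies upstream of the cloning site, and a bovine growth hormone polyadenylation signal follows the insert. The record does not state any mammalian selection marker.

The associated publication identified Barkor as an autophagy-specific partner of Beclin 1 and the class III phosphatidylinositol 3-kinase. A tagged deletion fragment of this kind would be suited to transient expression in mammalian cells to map which regions of Barkor mediate its interactions or function, although the record does not state a specific purpose for this construct.
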