Addgene plasmid #24396: pcDNA3-Barkor 1-180
Depositing lab: Qing Zhong. Depositing organization: University of California, Berkeley. Publication: Identification of Barkor as a mammalian autophagy-specific factor for Beclin 1 and class III phosphatidylinositol 3-kinase. Sun Q, Fan W, Chen K, Ding X, Chen S, Zhong Q. Proc Natl Acad Sci U S A. 2008 Dec 9. 105(49):19211-6. 10.1073/pnas.0810452105 PubMed 19050071.
Backbone
  Vector backbone: pCDNA3.0/Myc/His
  Backbone size w/o insert (bp): 5489
  Vector type: Mammalian Expression
Growth in bacteria
  Bacterial resistance: Ampicillin, 100 μg/mL
  Growth temperature: 37°C
  Growth strain: DH5alpha
  Copy number: High Copy
Gene/Insert
  Gene/Insert name: Barkor (alt name: Atg14, Atg14L)
  Species: H. sapiens (human)
  Insert size (bp): 540
  Mutation: Contains aa 1-180.
  Entrez Gene: ATG14 (a.k.a. ATG14L, BARKOR, KIAA0831)
  Tag / fusion protein: Myc (C terminal on insert); His (C terminal on insert)
  Cloning method: Restriction Enzyme; 5′ cloning site XbaI (unknown if destroyed); 3′ cloning site NotI (unknown if destroyed)
  Sequencing primers: 5′ CMV, T7; 3′ BGH-rev
Terms and licenses: Academic/Nonprofit Terms; Industry Terms: Not Available to Industry
How to cite: pcDNA3-Barkor 1-180 was a gift from Qing Zhong (Addgene plasmid # 24396 ; http://n2t.net/addgene:24396 ; RRID:Addgene_24396)
